>Addgene plasmid #204744 | pGB | addgene full sequence | sequence record 407542 | Addgene NGS Result
GAGGGCCTATTTCCCATGATTCCTTCATATTTGCATATACGATACAAGGCTGTTAGAGAGATAATTGGAA
TTAATTTGACTGTAAACACAAAGATATTAGTACAAAATACGTGACGTAGAAAGTAATAATTTCTTGGGTA
GTTTGCAGTTTTAAAATTATGTTTTAAAATGGACTATCATATGCTTACCGTAACTTGAAAGTATTTCGAT
TTCTTGGCTTTATATATCTTGTGGAAAGGACGAAACACCGGGTCTTCGAGAAGACCTGTTTTAGAGCTAG
AAATAGCAAGTTAAAATAAGGCTAGTCCGTTATCAACTTGAAAAAGTGGCACCGAGTCGGTGCTTTTTTG
TTTTAGAGCTAGAAATAGCAAGTTAAAATAAGGCTAGTCCGTTTTTAGCGCGTGCGCCAATTCTGCAGAC
AAATGGCTCTAGAGGTACCCGTTACATAACTTACGGTAAATGGCCCGCCTGGCTGACCGCCCAACGACCC
CCGCCCATTGACGTCAATAGTAACGCCAATAGGGACTTTCCATTGACGTCAATGGGTGGAGTATTTACGG
TAAACTGCCCACTTGGCAGTACATCAAGTGTATCATATGCCAAGTACGCCCCCTATTGACGTCAATGACG
GTAAATGGCCCGCCTGGCATTGTGCCCAGTACATGACCTTATGGGACTTTCCTACTTGGCAGTACATCTA
CGTATTAGTCATCGCTATTACCATGGTCGAGGTGAGCCCCACGTTCTGCTTCACTCTCCCCATCTCCCCC
CCCTCCCCACCCCCAATTTTGTATTTATTTATTTTTTAATTATTTTGTGCAGCGATGGGGGCGGGGGGGG
GGGGGGGGCGCGCGCCAGGCGGGGCGGGGCGGGGCGAGGGGCGGGGCGGGGCGAGGCGGAGAGGTGCGGC
GGCAGCCAATCAGAGCGGCGCGCTCCGAAAGTTTCCTTTTATGGCGAGGCGGCGGCGGCGGCGGCCCTAT
AAAAAGCGAAGCGCGCGGCGGGCGGGAGTCGCTGCGCGCTGCCTTCGCCCCGTGCCCCGCTCCGCCGCCG
CCTCGCGCCGCCCGCCCCGGCTCTGACTGACCGCGTTACTCCCACAGGTGAGCGGGCGGGACGGCCCTTC
TCCTCCGGGCTGTAATTAGCTGAGCAAGAGGTAAGGGTTTAAGGGATGGTTGGTTGGTGGGGTATTAATG
TTTAATTACCTGGAGCACCTGCCTGAAATCACTTTTTTTCAGGTTGGACCGGTGCCACCATGAAAACCTT
CAACATCTCCCAGCAGGATCTAGAATTAGTAGAAGTAGCGACAGAGAAGATTACAATGCTTTATGAGGAT
AATAAACATCATGTGGGAGCGGCAATTCGTACGAAAACAGGAGAAATCATTTCGGCAGTACATATTGAAG
CGTATATAGGACGAGTAACTGTTTGTGCAGAAGCCATTGCGATTGGTAGTGCAGTTTCGAATGGACAAAA
GGATTTTGACACGATTGTAGCTGTTAGACACCCTTATTCTGACGAAGTAGATAGAAGTATTCGAGTGGTA
AGTCCTTGTGGTATGTGTAGGGAGTTGATTTCAGACTATGCACCAGATTGTTTTGTGTTAATAGAAATGA
ATGGCAAGTTAGTCAAAACTACGATTGAAGAACTCATTCCACTCAAATATACCCGAAATTAAGAATTCCT
AGAGCTCGCTGATCAGCCTCGACTGTGCCTTCTAGTTGCCAGCCATCTGTTGTTTGCCCCTCCCCCGTGC
CTTCCTTGACCCTGGAAGGTGCCACTCCCACTGTCCTTTCCTAATAAAATGAGGAAATTGCATCGCATTG
TCTGAGTAGGTGTCATTCTATTCTGGGGGGTGGGGTGGGGCAGGACAGCAAGGGGGAGGATTGGGAAGAG
AATAGCAGGCATGCTGGGGAGCGGCCGCAGGAACCCCTAGTGATGGAGTTGGCCACTCCCTCTCTGCGCG
CTCGCTCGCTCACTGAGGCCGGGCGACCAAAGGTCGCCCGACGCCCGGGCTTTGCCCGGGCGGCCTCAGT
GAGCGAGCGAGCGCGCAGCTGCCTGCAGGGGCGCCTGATGCGGTATTTTCTCCTTACGCATCTGTGCGGT
ATTTCACACCGCATA
[95 nt withheld, positions 2116-2210]
T
[46 nt withheld, positions 2212-2257]
C
[141 nt withheld, positions 2259-2399]
CCTTTGACGTTGGAGTCCACGTTCTTT
[37 nt withheld, positions 2427-2463]
ACTCTATCTCGGGCTATTCTTTTGATTTATAAGGGATTTTGCCGATTTCGGTCTATTGGTTAAAAAATGA
GCTGATTTAACAAAAATTTAACGCGAATTTTAACAAAATATTAACGTTTACAATTTTATGGTGCACTCTC
AGTACAATCTGCTCTGATGCCGCATAGTTAAGCCAGCCCCGACACCCGCCAACACCCGCTGACGCGCCCT
GACGGGCTTGTCTGCTCCCGGCATCCGCTTACAGACAAGCTGTGACCGTCTCCGGGAGCTGCATGTGTCA
GAGGTTTTCACCGTCATCACCGAAACGCGCGAGACGAAAGGGCCTCGTGATACGCCTATTTTTATAGGTT
AATGTCATGATAATAATGGTTTCTTAGACGTCAGGTGGCACTTTTCGGGGAAATGTGCGCGGAACCCCTA
TTTGTTTATTTTTCTAAATACATTCAAATATGTATCCGCTCATGAGACAATAACCCTGATAAATGCTTCA
ATAATATTGAAAAAGGAAGAGTATGAGTATTCAACATTTCCGTGTCGCCCTTATTCCCTTTTTTGCGGCA
TTTTGCCTTCCTGTTTTTGCTCACCCAGAAACGCTGGTGAAAGTAAAAGATGCTGAAGATCAGTTGGGTG
CACGAGTGGGTTACATCGAACTGGATCTCAACAGCGGTAAGATCCTTGAGAGTTTTCGCCCCGAAGAACG
TTTTCCAATGATGAGCACTTTTAAAGTTCTGCTATGTGGCGCGGTATTATCCCGTATTGACGCCGGGCAA
GAGCAACTCGGTCGCCGCATACACTATTCTCAGAATGACTTGGTTGAGTACTCACCAGTCACAGAAAAGC
ATCTTACGGATGGCATGACAGTAAGAGAATTATGCAGTGCTGCCATAACCATGAGTGATAACACTGCGGC
CAACTTACTTCTGACAACGATCGGAGGACCGAAGGAGCTAACCGCTTTTTTGCACAACATGGGGGATCAT
GTAACTCGCCTTGATCGTTGGGAACCGGAGCTGAATGAAGCCATACCAAACGACGAGCGTGACACCACGA
TGCCTGTAGCAATGGCAACAACGTTGCGCAAACTATTAACTGGCGAACTACTTACTCTAGCTTCCCGGCA
ACAATTAATAGACTGGATGGAGGCGGATAAAGTTGCAGGACCACTTCTGCGCTCGGCCCTTCCGGCTGGC
TGGTTTATTGCTGATAAATCTGGAGCCGGTGAGCGTGGAAGCCGCGGTATCATTGCAGCACTGGGGCCAG
ATGGTAAGCCCTCCCGTATCGTAGTTATCTACACGACGGGGAGTCAGGCAACTATGGATGAACGAAATAG
ACAGATCGCTGAGATAGGTGCCTCACTGATTAAGCATTGGTAACTGTCAGACCAAGTTTACTCATATATA
CTTTAGATTGATTTAAAACTTCATTTTTAATTTAAAAGGATCTAGGTGAAGATCCTTTTTGATAATCTCA
TGACCAAAATCCCTTAACGTGAGTTTTCGTTCCACTGAGCGTCAGACCCCGTAGAAAAGATCAAAGGATC
TTCTTGAGATCCTTTTTTTCTGCGCGTAATCTGCTGCTTGCAAACAAAAAAACCACCGCTACCAGCGGTG
GTTTGTTTGCCGGATCAAGAGCTACCAACTCTTTTTCCGAAGGTAACTGGCTTCAGCAGAGCGCAGATAC
CAAATACTGTTCTTCTAGTGTAGCCGTAGTTAGGCCACCACTTCAAGAACTCTGTAGCACCGCCTACATA
CCTCGCTCTGCTAATCCTGTTACCAGTGGCTGCTGCCAGTGGCGATAAGTCGTGTCTTACCGGGTTGGAC
TCAAGACGATAGTTACCGGATAAGGCGCAGCGGTCGGGCTGAACGGGGGGTTCGTGCACACAGCCCAGCT
TGGAGCGAACGACCTACACCGAACTGAGATACCTACAGCGTGAGCTATGAGAAAGCGCCACGCTTCCCGA
AGGGAGAAAGGCGGACAGGTATCCGGTAAGCGGCAGGGTCGGAACAGGAGAGCGCACGAGGGAGCTTCCA
GGGGGAAACGCCTGGTATCTTTATAGTCCTGTCGGGTTTCGCCACCTCTGACTTGAGCGTCGATTTTTGT
GATGCTCGTCAGGGGGGCGGAGCCTATGGAAAAACGCCAGCAACGCGGCCTTTTTACGGTTCCTGGCCTT
TTGCTGGCCTTTTGCTCACATGT
Features (pLannotate 1.2.2; 16 found; start..end, strand, type, name):
      1..241     +  promoter       U6 promoter: RNA polymerase III promoter for human U6 snRNA
    268..343     +  misc_RNA       gRNA scaffold: guide RNA scaffold for the Streptococcus pyogenes CRISPR/Cas9 system
    350..393     +  misc_RNA       gRNA scaffold (fragment): guide RNA scaffold for the Streptococcus pyogenes CRISPR/Cas9 system
    440..725     +  enhancer       CMV enhancer: human cytomegalovirus immediate early enhancer; contains an 18-bp deletion relative to the standard CMV enhancer
    727..1004    +  promoter       chicken β-actin promoter: No description available
   1005..1232    +  intron         hybrid intron: hybrid between chicken β-actin (CBA) and minute virus of mice (MMV) introns (Gray et al., 2011)
   1250..1669    +  CDS            bsr: BSR_BACCE - Experimental evidence at protein level: Swiss-Prot protein existence level 1. Catalyzes the deamination of the cytosine moiety of the antibiotics blasticidin S, cytomycin and acetylblasticidin S. From Bacillus cereus.
   1703..1814    +  polyA_signal   bGH poly(A) signal: bovine growth hormone polyadenylation signal
   1919..2059    +  repeat_region  AAV2 ITR: inverted terminal repeat of adeno-associated virus serotype 2 inverted
   2064..2115    -  misc_feature   bom (fragment): basis of mobility region from pBR322
   2134..2589    +  rep_origin     f1 ori (sequence partly withheld): f1 bacteriophage origin of replication; arrow indicates direction of (+) strand synthesis
   2590..2639    -  misc_feature   bom (fragment): basis of mobility region from pBR322
   2741..2776    -  CDS            rop (fragment): Rop protein, which maintains plasmids at low copy number; rop
   2871..2975    +  promoter       AmpR promoter: bla
   2976..3836    +  CDS            AmpR: β-lactamase; bla; confers resistance to ampicillin, carbenicillin, and related antibiotics
   4007..4595    +  rep_origin     ori: high-copy-number ColE1/pMB1/pBR322/pUC origin of replication
