[The description below was written by a language model from this plasmid's Addgene catalogue record and pLannotate feature annotations shown in this document.]
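Description:
pGB is a 4.7 kb empty-backbone mammalian expression vector for delivering a CRISPR guide RNA together with a blasticidin resistance marker. It is derived from pSpCas9(BB)-2A-Puro (PX459) V2.0, but the feature table shows no Cas9 or puromycin resistance coding sequence, so the Cas9-2A-Puro unit of the parent appears to have been replaced by a blasticidin resistance gene. In bacteria the plasmid is maintained at high copy from a ColE1/pUC-type origin and selected with ampicillin through the bla gene and its own promoter. An f1 phage origin is also present. A single AAV2 inverted terminal repeat and short bom and rop fragments are annotated as well; these look like backbone remnants and do not form a complete packaging cassette.

The payload consists of two transcription units. The first is a human U6 RNA polymerase III promoter followed, after a short gap, by the Streptococcus pyogenes Cas9 guide RNA scaffold. No spacer is recorded as an insert, and the gap presumably corresponds to the site where a user-chosen targeting sequence is cloned, although the record does not name the cloning sites. A second partial scaffold fragment lies just downstream. The second unit is a CBh-style hybrid promoter, made up of the CMV enhancer, the chicken β-actin promoter and a hybrid intron. It drives bsr, the Bacillus cereus blasticidin S deaminase, and ends at a bovine growth hormone polyadenylation signal.

Because the plasmid supplies only the guide RNA, Cas9 has to be provided from a separate construct. Blasticidin then allows enrichment of transfected cells. The associated publication examines Cas9 fused to histone variants and its effect on non-homologous end joining, which fits a design that keeps the guide and the nuclease on separate plasmids.
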