Addgene plasmid #204744: pGB
Purpose: (Empty Backbone) gRNA-Bsd expression vector
Depositing lab: Yuichiro Miyaoka. Depositing organization: Tokyo Metropolitan Institute of Medical Science. Publication: Fusion of histone variants to Cas9 suppresses non-homologous end joining. Kato-Inui T, Takahashi G, Ono T, Miyaoka Y. PLoS One. 2024 May 13;19(5):e0288578. doi: 10.1371/journal.pone.0288578. eCollection 2024. PubMed 38739603.
Backbone
  Vector backbone: pSpCas9(BB)-2A-Puro(PX459)V2.0(#62988)
  Vector type: Mammalian Expression
Growth in bacteria
  Bacterial resistance: Ampicillin, 100 μg/mL
  Growth temperature: 37°C
  Growth strain: DH5alpha
  Copy number: High Copy
Gene/Insert
  Gene/Insert name: None
Terms and licenses: Academic/Nonprofit Terms; Industry Terms: Not Available to Industry
How to cite: pGB was a gift from Yuichiro Miyaoka (Addgene plasmid # 204744 ; http://n2t.net/addgene:204744 ; RRID:Addgene_204744)
